Addgene plasmid #119001: pTLR-donor-UAS
Purpose: Repair template for the TLR reporter with 10 UAS binding sites for yeast Gal4
Depositing lab: Ralf Kuehn. Depositing organization: Max-Delbrueck-Centrum fuer Molekulare Medizin (MDC). Publication: Enhancement of CRISPR-Cas9 induced precise gene editing by targeting histone H2A-K15 ubiquitination. Bashir S, Dang T, Rossius J, Wolf J, Kuhn R. BMC Biotechnol. 2020 Oct 23;20(1):57. doi: 10.1186/s12896-020-00650-x. PubMed 33097066.
Backbone
  Vector backbone: Bluescript
  Backbone size w/o insert (bp): 2961
  Total vector size (bp): 5072
Growth in bacteria
  Bacterial resistance: Ampicillin, 100 μg/mL
  Growth temperature: 37°C
  Growth strain: DH5alpha
  Copy number: High Copy
Gene/Insert
  Gene/Insert name: mVenus
  Cloning method: Restriction Enzyme; 5′ cloning site PacI (destroyed during cloning); 3′ cloning site MluI (destroyed during cloning)
  Sequencing primers: 5′ M13 reverse; 3′ M13 forward
Terms and licenses: Academic/Nonprofit Terms; Industry Terms: Not Available to Industry
How to cite: pTLR-donor-UAS was a gift from Ralf Kuehn (Addgene plasmid # 119001 ; http://n2t.net/addgene:119001 ; RRID:Addgene_119001)
