[The description below was written by a language model from this plasmid's Addgene catalogue record and pLannotate feature annotations shown in this document.]
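Description:
pTLR-donor-UAS is a Bluescript-based, high-copy plasmid of about 5.1 kb that serves as a homology-directed repair template for the traffic light reporter (TLR) used to score CRISPR-Cas9 editing outcomes in cultured cells. It is propagated in E. coli through the pUC/ColE1-type origin and selected with ampicillin via the β-lactamase gene. The backbone also retains the f1 phage origin, lac promoter/operator and lacZα remnants, and the T3 and T7 promoters flanking the cloning region.

The insert lies between the T3 and T7 sites. It opens with two blocks of five tandem Gal4 upstream activating sequences, giving ten binding sites for the yeast Gal4 DNA-binding domain. These are followed by a Venus coding sequence (annotated as a fragment, listed as mVenus in the catalogue), a P2A peptide segment, TagRFP, the bovine growth hormone polyadenylation signal and a very short piece of SV40 promoter sequence. No complete mammalian promoter is annotated upstream of Venus, which fits a donor that is not meant to express fluorescence itself. Instead, it supplies intact Venus sequence and flanking reporter homology, so that precise repair of a Cas9-cut genomic TLR locus restores yellow fluorescence. In the general TLR design, error-prone end joining is read out separately through the red fluorescent protein.

The UAS array presumably allows Gal4-fusion proteins to be tethered to the donor DNA, though the record does not say which fusions are intended. The associated study concerns enhancing precise gene editing by targeting histone H2A-K15 ubiquitination. The depositor and sequencing-derived records agree on the feature set, differing by a few bases and in the annotated f1 origin orientation.
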