Features (pLannotate 1.2.2; 24 found; start..end, strand, type, name):
      2..28      -  misc_feature   MCS (fragment): pBluescript multiple cloning site
     32..53      -  misc_feature   MCS (fragment): pUC18/19 multiple cloning site
     52..146     +  protein_bind   5X UAS: five tandem copies of the "ScaI site" 17-mer CGGAGTACTGTCCTCCG, an upstream activating sequence (UAS) that efficiently binds yeast Gal4 (Webster et al., 1988; Pfeiffer et al., 2010) GAL4
    179..200     -  misc_feature   MCS (fragment): pUC18/19 multiple cloning site
    199..293     +  protein_bind   5X UAS: five tandem copies of the "ScaI site" 17-mer CGGAGTACTGTCCTCCG, an upstream activating sequence (UAS) that efficiently binds yeast Gal4 (Webster et al., 1988; Pfeiffer et al., 2010) GAL4
    317..340     -  misc_feature   MCS (fragment): pBluescript multiple cloning site
    353..1068    +  CDS            Venus (fragment): yellow fluorescent protein (YFP) with fast and efficient maturation (Nagai et al., 2002) mammalian codon-optimized
   1078..1130    +  CDS            P2A (fragment): 2A peptide from porcine teschovirus-1 polyprotein Eukaryotic ribosomes fail to insert a peptide bond between the Gly and Pro residues, yielding separate polypeptides.
   1135..1848    +  CDS            TagRFP: monomeric derivative of red fluorescent protein from Entacmaea quadricolor (Merzlyak et al., 2007) mammalian codon-optimized
   1874..1892    -  misc_feature   MCS (fragment): pBluescript multiple cloning site
   1910..2134    +  polyA_signal   bGH poly(A) signal: bovine growth hormone polyadenylation signal
   2138..2159    +  promoter       SV40 promoter (fragment): SV40 enhancer and early promoter
   2192..2220    -  misc_feature   MCS (fragment): pBluescript multiple cloning site
   2229..2247    -  promoter       T7 promoter: promoter for bacteriophage T7 RNA polymerase
   2255..2410    +  CDS            lacZα (fragment): LacZα fragment of β-galactosidase; lacZ fragment
   2415..2843    +  rep_origin     f1 ori (sequence partly withheld): f1 bacteriophage origin of replication; arrow indicates direction of (+) strand synthesis
   2896..3000    +  promoter       AmpR promoter: bla
   3001..3861    +  CDS            AmpR: β-lactamase; bla; confers resistance to ampicillin, carbenicillin, and related antibiotics
   4032..4620    +  rep_origin     ori: high-copy-number ColE1/pMB1/pBR322/pUC origin of replication
   4803..4895    +  CDS            lacI (fragment): lac repressor; lacI; The lac repressor binds to the lac operator to inhibit transcription in E. coli. This inhibition can be relieved by adding lactose or isopropyl-β-D-thiogalactopyranoside (IPTG).
   4908..4929    +  protein_bind   CAP binding site: CAP binding activates transcription in the presence of cAMP. E. coli catabolite activator protein
   4944..4974    +  promoter       lac promoter: promoter for the E. coli lac operon
   4982..4998    +  protein_bind   lac operator: The lac repressor binds to the lac operator to inhibit transcription in E. coli. This inhibition can be relieved by adding lactose or isopropyl-β-D-thiogalactopyranoside (IPTG). lac repressor encoded by lacI
   5043..5061    +  promoter       T3 promoter: promoter for bacteriophage T3 RNA polymerase
>Addgene plasmid #119001 | pTLR-donor-UAS | depositor full sequence | sequence record 224968 | pTLR-donor-UAS sequence 5072 bps
GGGTACCGGGCCCCCCCTCGAGGTCGACCGCAAGCTTGCATGCCTGCAGGTCGGAGTACTGTCCTCCGAG
CGGAGTACTGTCCTCCGAGCGGAGTACTGTCCTCCGAGCGGAGTACTGTCCTCCGAGCGGAGTACTGTCC
TCCGAGCGGAGACTCTAGCGCTAGCGCATGTCGACCGCAAGCTTGCATGCCTGCAGGTCGGAGTACTGTC
CTCCGAGCGGAGTACTGTCCTCCGAGCGGAGTACTGTCCTCCGAGCGGAGTACTGTCCTCCGAGCGGAGT
ACTGTCCTCCGAGCGGAGACTCTAGCGCTAGCGCATGTCGACGGTATCGATAAGCTTGATTAAGCCGCCA
CCGTGAGCAAGGGCGAGGAGCTGTTCACCGGGGTGGTGCCCATCCTGGTCGAGCTGGACGGCGACGTAAA
CGGCCACAAGTTCAGCGTGTCCGGCGAGGGCGAGGGCGATGCCACCTACGGCAAGCTGACCCTGAAGCTG
ATCTGCACCACCGGCAAGCTGCCCGTGCCCTGGCCCACCCTCGTGACCACCCTGGGCTACGGCCTGCAGT
GCTTCGCCCGCTACCCCGACCACATGAAGCAGCACGACTTCTTCAAGTCCGCCATGCCCGAAGGCTACGT
CCAGGAGCGCACCATCTTCTTCAAGGACGACGGCAACTACAAGACCCGCGCCGAGGTGAAGTTCGAGGGC
GACACCCTGGTGAACCGCATCGAGCTGAAGGGCATCGACTTCAAGGAGGACGGCAACATCCTGGGGCACA
AGCTGGAGTACAACTACAACAGCCACAACGTCTATATCACCGCCGACAAGCAGAAGAACGGCATCAAGGC
CAACTTCAAGATCCGCCACAACATCGAGGACGGCGGCGTGCAGCTCGCCGACCACTACCAGCAGAACACC
CCCATCGGCGACGGCCCCGTGCTGCTGCCCGACAACCACTACCTGAGCTACCAGTCCGCCCTGAGCAAAG
ACCCCAACGAGAAGCGCGATCACATGGTCCTGCTGGAGTTCGTGACCGCCGCCGGGATCACTCTCGGCAT
GGACGAGCTGTACAAGTAGACGCGTTGGCCACGAACTTCTCTCTGTTAAAGCAAGCAGGAGATGTTGAAG
AAAACCCCGGGCCTATGGTGTCTAAGGGCGAAGAGCTGATTAAGGAGAACATGCACATGAAGCTGTACAT
GGAGGGCACCGTGAACAACCACCACTTCAAGTGCACATCCGAGGGCGAAGGCAAGCCCTACGAGGGCACC
CAGACCATGAGAATCAAGGTGGTCGAGGGCGGCCCTCTCCCCTTCGCCTTCGACATCCTGGCTACCAGCT
TCATGTACGGCAGCAGAACCTTCATCAACCACACCCAGGGCATCCCCGACTTCTTTAAGCAGTCCTTCCC
TGAGGGCTTCACATGGGAGAGAGTCACCACATACGAAGACGGGGGCGTGCTGACCGCTACCCAGGACACC
AGCCTCCAGGACGGCTGCCTCATCTACAACGTCAAGATCAGAGGGGTGAACTTCCCATCCAACGGCCCTG
TGATGCAGAAGAAAACACTCGGCTGGGAGGCCAACACCGAGATGCTGTACCCCGCTGACGGCGGCCTGGA
AGGCAGAAGCGACATGGCCCTGAAGCTCGTGGGCGGGGGCCACCTGATCTGCAACTTCAAGACCACATAC
AGATCCAAGAAACCCGCTAAGAACCTCAAGATGCCCGGCGTCTACTATGTGGACCACAGACTGGAAAGAA
TCAAGGAGGCCGACAAAGAGACCTACGTCGAGCAGCACGAGGTGGCTGTGGCCAGATACTGCGACCTCCC
TAGCAAACTGGGGCACAAACTTAATTGAGCGATCGCACGCGTAAATGATTGCAGATCCACTAGTTCTAGA
GCTCGCTGATCAGCCTCGACTGTGCCTTCTAGTTGCCAGCCATCTGTTGTTTGCCCCTCCCCCGTGCCTT
CCTTGACCCTGGAAGGTGCCACTCCCACTGTCCTTTCCTAATAAAATGAGGAAATTGCATCGCATTGTCT
GAGTAGGTGTCATTCTATTCTGGGGGGTGGGGTGGGGCAGGACAGCAAGGGGGAGGATTGGGAAGACAAT
AGCAGGCATGCTGGGGATGCGGTGGGCTCTATGGCTTCTGAGGCGGAAAGAACCAGCTGGGGCTCGAGAT
CCACTAGTTCTAGCCTCGAGGCTAGAGCGGCCGCCACCGCGGTGGAGCTCCAATTCGCCCTATAGTGAGT
CGTATTACGCGCGCTCACTGGCCGTCGTTTTACAACGTCGTGACTGGGAAAACCCTGGCGTTACCCAACT
TAATCGCCTTGCAGCACATCCCCCTTTCGCCAGCTGGCGTAATAGCGAAGAGGCCCGCACCGATCGCCCT
TCCCAACAGTTGCGCAGCCTGAATGGCGAATGGG
[124 nt withheld, positions 2415-2538]
C
[91 nt withheld, positions 2540-2630]
A
[49 nt withheld, positions 2632-2680]
CCTTTGACGTTGGAGTCCACGTTCTTT
[37 nt withheld, positions 2708-2744]
ACCCTATCTCGGTCTATTCTTTTGATTTATAAGGGATTTTGCCGATTTCGGCCTATTGGTTAAAAAATGA
GCTGATTTAACAAAAATTTAACGCGAATTTTAACAAAATATTAACGCTTACAATTTAGGTGGCACTTTTC
GGGGAAATGTGCGCGGAACCCCTATTTGTTTATTTTTCTAAATACATTCAAATATGTATCCGCTCATGAG
ACAATAACCCTGATAAATGCTTCAATAATATTGAAAAAGGAAGAGTATGAGTATTCAACATTTCCGTGTC
GCCCTTATTCCCTTTTTTGCGGCATTTTGCCTTCCTGTTTTTGCTCACCCAGAAACGCTGGTGAAAGTAA
AAGATGCTGAAGATCAGTTGGGTGCACGAGTGGGTTACATCGAACTGGATCTCAACAGCGGTAAGATCCT
TGAGAGTTTTCGCCCCGAAGAACGTTTTCCAATGATGAGCACTTTTAAAGTTCTGCTATGTGGCGCGGTA
TTATCCCGTATTGACGCCGGGCAAGAGCAACTCGGTCGCCGCATACACTATTCTCAGAATGACTTGGTTG
AGTACTCACCAGTCACAGAAAAGCATCTTACGGATGGCATGACAGTAAGAGAATTATGCAGTGCTGCCAT
AACCATGAGTGATAACACTGCGGCCAACTTACTTCTGACAACGATCGGAGGACCGAAGGAGCTAACCGCT
TTTTTGCACAACATGGGGGATCATGTAACTCGCCTTGATCGTTGGGAACCGGAGCTGAATGAAGCCATAC
CAAACGACGAGCGTGACACCACGATGCCTGTAGCAATGGCAACAACGTTGCGCAAACTATTAACTGGCGA
ACTACTTACTCTAGCTTCCCGGCAACAATTAATAGACTGGATGGAGGCGGATAAAGTTGCAGGACCACTT
CTGCGCTCGGCCCTTCCGGCTGGCTGGTTTATTGCTGATAAATCTGGAGCCGGTGAGCGTGGGTCTCGCG
GTATCATTGCAGCACTGGGGCCAGATGGTAAGCCCTCCCGTATCGTAGTTATCTACACGACGGGGAGTCA
GGCAACTATGGATGAACGAAATAGACAGATCGCTGAGATAGGTGCCTCACTGATTAAGCATTGGTAACTG
TCAGACCAAGTTTACTCATATATACTTTAGATTGATTTAAAACTTCATTTTTAATTTAAAAGGATCTAGG
TGAAGATCCTTTTTGATAATCTCATGACCAAAATCCCTTAACGTGAGTTTTCGTTCCACTGAGCGTCAGA
CCCCGTAGAAAAGATCAAAGGATCTTCTTGAGATCCTTTTTTTCTGCGCGTAATCTGCTGCTTGCAAACA
AAAAAACCACCGCTACCAGCGGTGGTTTGTTTGCCGGATCAAGAGCTACCAACTCTTTTTCCGAAGGTAA
CTGGCTTCAGCAGAGCGCAGATACCAAATACTGTCCTTCTAGTGTAGCCGTAGTTAGGCCACCACTTCAA
GAACTCTGTAGCACCGCCTACATACCTCGCTCTGCTAATCCTGTTACCAGTGGCTGCTGCCAGTGGCGAT
AAGTCGTGTCTTACCGGGTTGGACTCAAGACGATAGTTACCGGATAAGGCGCAGCGGTCGGGCTGAACGG
GGGGTTCGTGCACACAGCCCAGCTTGGAGCGAACGACCTACACCGAACTGAGATACCTACAGCGTGAGCT
ATGAGAAAGCGCCACGCTTCCCGAAGGGAGAAAGGCGGACAGGTATCCGGTAAGCGGCAGGGTCGGAACA
GGAGAGCGCACGAGGGAGCTTCCAGGGGGAAACGCCTGGTATCTTTATAGTCCTGTCGGGTTTCGCCACC
TCTGACTTGAGCGTCGATTTTTGTGATGCTCGTCAGGGGGGCGGAGCCTATGGAAAAACGCCAGCAACGC
GGCCTTTTTACGGTTCCTGGCCTTTTGCTGGCCTTTTGCTCACATGTTCTTTCCTGCGTTATCCCCTGAT
TCTGTGGATAACCGTATTACCGCCTTTGAGTGAGCTGATACCGCTCGCCGCAGCCGAACGACCGAGCGCA
GCGAGTCAGTGAGCGAGGAAGCGGAAGAGCGCCCAATACGCAAACCGCCTCTCCCCGCGCGTTGGCCGAT
TCATTAATGCAGCTGGCACGACAGGTTTCCCGACTGGAAAGCGGGCAGTGAGCGCAACGCAATTAATGTG
AGTTAGCTCACTCATTAGGCACCCCAGGCTTTACACTTTATGCTTCCGGCTCGTATGTTGTGTGGAATTG
TGAGCGGATAACAATTTCACACAGGAAACAGCTATGACCATGATTACGCCAAGCGCGCAATTAACCCTCA
CTAAAGGGAACAAAAGCT
