Features (pLannotate 1.2.2; 24 found; start..end, strand, type, name):
      1..95      +  protein_bind   5X UAS: five tandem copies of the "ScaI site" 17-mer CGGAGTACTGTCCTCCG, an upstream activating sequence (UAS) that efficiently binds yeast Gal4 (Webster et al., 1988; Pfeiffer et al., 2010) GAL4
    128..149     -  misc_feature   MCS (fragment): pUC18/19 multiple cloning site
    148..242     +  protein_bind   5X UAS: five tandem copies of the "ScaI site" 17-mer CGGAGTACTGTCCTCCG, an upstream activating sequence (UAS) that efficiently binds yeast Gal4 (Webster et al., 1988; Pfeiffer et al., 2010) GAL4
    266..289     -  misc_feature   MCS (fragment): pBluescript multiple cloning site
    302..1017    +  CDS            Venus (fragment): yellow fluorescent protein (YFP) with fast and efficient maturation (Nagai et al., 2002) mammalian codon-optimized
   1027..1079    +  CDS            P2A (fragment): 2A peptide from porcine teschovirus-1 polyprotein Eukaryotic ribosomes fail to insert a peptide bond between the Gly and Pro residues, yielding separate polypeptides.
   1084..1797    +  CDS            TagRFP: monomeric derivative of red fluorescent protein from Entacmaea quadricolor (Merzlyak et al., 2007) mammalian codon-optimized
   1823..1841    -  misc_feature   MCS (fragment): pBluescript multiple cloning site
   1859..2083    +  polyA_signal   bGH poly(A) signal: bovine growth hormone polyadenylation signal
   2087..2108    +  promoter       SV40 promoter (fragment): SV40 enhancer and early promoter
   2141..2169    -  misc_feature   MCS (fragment): pBluescript multiple cloning site
   2178..2196    -  promoter       T7 promoter: promoter for bacteriophage T7 RNA polymerase
   2199..2356    +  CDS            lacZα (fragment): LacZα fragment of β-galactosidase; lacZ fragment
   2387..2815    -  rep_origin     f1 ori (sequence partly withheld): f1 bacteriophage origin of replication; arrow indicates direction of (+) strand synthesis
   2842..2946    +  promoter       AmpR promoter: bla
   2947..3807    +  CDS            AmpR: β-lactamase; bla; confers resistance to ampicillin, carbenicillin, and related antibiotics
   3978..4566    +  rep_origin     ori: high-copy-number ColE1/pMB1/pBR322/pUC origin of replication
   4749..4841    +  CDS            lacI (fragment): lac repressor; lacI; The lac repressor binds to the lac operator to inhibit transcription in E. coli. This inhibition can be relieved by adding lactose or isopropyl-β-D-thiogalactopyranoside (IPTG).
   4854..4875    +  protein_bind   CAP binding site: CAP binding activates transcription in the presence of cAMP. E. coli catabolite activator protein
   4890..4920    +  promoter       lac promoter: promoter for the E. coli lac operon
   4928..4944    +  protein_bind   lac operator: The lac repressor binds to the lac operator to inhibit transcription in E. coli. This inhibition can be relieved by adding lactose or isopropyl-β-D-thiogalactopyranoside (IPTG). lac repressor encoded by lacI
   4989..5007    +  promoter       T3 promoter: promoter for bacteriophage T3 RNA polymerase
   5019..5045    -  misc_feature   MCS (fragment): pBluescript multiple cloning site
   5049..2       -  misc_feature   MCS (fragment) (across the origin): pUC18/19 multiple cloning site
>Addgene plasmid #119001 | pTLR-donor-UAS | addgene full sequence | sequence record 232410 | Addgene NGS Result
CGGAGTACTGTCCTCCGAGCGGAGTACTGTCCTCCGAGCGGAGTACTGTCCTCCGAGCGGAGTACTGTCC
TCCGAGCGGAGTACTGTCCTCCGAGCGGAGACTCTAGCGCTAGCGCATGTCGACCGCAAGCTTGCATGCC
TGCAGGTCGGAGTACTGTCCTCCGAGCGGAGTACTGTCCTCCGAGCGGAGTACTGTCCTCCGAGCGGAGT
ACTGTCCTCCGAGCGGAGTACTGTCCTCCGAGCGGAGACTCTAGCGCTAGCGCATGTCGACGGTATCGAT
AAGCTTGATTAAGCCGCCACCGTGAGCAAGGGCGAGGAGCTGTTCACCGGGGTGGTGCCCATCCTGGTCG
AGCTGGACGGCGACGTAAACGGCCACAAGTTCAGCGTGTCCGGCGAGGGCGAGGGCGATGCCACCTACGG
CAAGCTGACCCTGAAGCTGATCTGCACCACCGGCAAGCTGCCCGTGCCCTGGCCCACCCTCGTGACCACC
CTGGGCTACGGCCTGCAGTGCTTCGCCCGCTACCCCGACCACATGAAGCAGCACGACTTCTTCAAGTCCG
CCATGCCCGAAGGCTACGTCCAGGAGCGCACCATCTTCTTCAAGGACGACGGCAACTACAAGACCCGCGC
CGAGGTGAAGTTCGAGGGCGACACCCTGGTGAACCGCATCGAGCTGAAGGGCATCGACTTCAAGGAGGAC
GGCAACATCCTGGGGCACAAGCTGGAGTACAACTACAACAGCCACAACGTCTATATCACCGCCGACAAGC
AGAAGAACGGCATCAAGGCCAACTTCAAGATCCGCCACAACATCGAGGACGGCGGCGTGCAGCTCGCCGA
CCACTACCAGCAGAACACCCCCATCGGCGACGGCCCCGTGCTGCTGCCCGACAACCACTACCTGAGCTAC
CAGTCCGCCCTGAGCAAAGACCCCAACGAGAAGCGCGATCACATGGTCCTGCTGGAGTTCGTGACCGCCG
CCGGGATCACTCTCGGCATGGACGAGCTGTACAAGTAGACGCGTTGGCCACGAACTTCTCTCTGTTAAAG
CAAGCAGGAGATGTTGAAGAAAACCCCGGGCCTATGGTGTCTAAGGGCGAAGAGCTGATTAAGGAGAACA
TGCACATGAAGCTGTACATGGAGGGCACCGTGAACAACCACCACTTCAAGTGCACATCCGAGGGCGAAGG
CAAGCCCTACGAGGGCACCCAGACCATGAGAATCAAGGTGGTCGAGGGCGGCCCTCTCCCCTTCGCCTTC
GACATCCTGGCTACCAGCTTCATGTACGGCAGCAGAACCTTCATCAACCACACCCAGGGCATCCCCGACT
TCTTTAAGCAGTCCTTCCCTGAGGGCTTCACATGGGAGAGAGTCACCACATACGAAGACGGGGGCGTGCT
GACCGCTACCCAGGACACCAGCCTCCAGGACGGCTGCCTCATCTACAACGTCAAGATCAGAGGGGTGAAC
TTCCCATCCAACGGCCCTGTGATGCAGAAGAAAACACTCGGCTGGGAGGCCAACACCGAGATGCTGTACC
CCGCTGACGGCGGCCTGGAAGGCAGAAGCGACATGGCCCTGAAGCTCGTGGGCGGGGGCCACCTGATCTG
CAACTTCAAGACCACATACAGATCCAAGAAACCCGCTAAGAACCTCAAGATGCCCGGCGTCTACTATGTG
GACCACAGACTGGAAAGAATCAAGGAGGCCGACAAAGAGACCTACGTCGAGCAGCACGAGGTGGCTGTGG
CCAGATACTGCGACCTCCCTAGCAAACTGGGGCACAAACTTAATTGAGCGATCGCACGCGTAAATGATTG
CAGATCCACTAGTTCTAGAGCTCGCTGATCAGCCTCGACTGTGCCTTCTAGTTGCCAGCCATCTGTTGTT
TGCCCCTCCCCCGTGCCTTCCTTGACCCTGGAAGGTGCCACTCCCACTGTCCTTTCCTAATAAAATGAGG
AAATTGCATCGCATTGTCTGAGTAGGTGTCATTCTATTCTGGGGGGTGGGGTGGGGCAGGACAGCAAGGG
GGAGGATTGGGAAGACAATAGCAGGCATGCTGGGGATGCGGTGGGCTCTATGGCTTCTGAGGCGGAAAGA
ACCAGCTGGGGCTCGAGATCCACTAGTTCTAGCCTCGAGGCTAGAGCGGCCGCCACCGCGGTGGAGCTCC
AATTCGCCCTATAGTGAGTCGTATTACAATTCACTGGCCGTCGTTTTACAACGTCGTGACTGGGAAAACC
CTGGCGTTACCCAACTTAATCGCCTTGCAGCACATCCCCCTTTCGCCAGCTGGCGTAATAGCGAAGAGGC
CCGCACCGATCGCCCTTCCCAACAGTTGCGCAGCCTGAATGGCGAATGGAAATTGTAAGCGTTAATATTT
TGTTAAAATTCGCGTTAAATTTTTGTTAAATCAGCTCATTTTTTAACCAATAGGCCGAAATCGGCAAAAT
CCCTTATAAATCAAAAGAATAGACCGAGATAGGGT
[37 nt withheld, positions 2486-2522]
AAAGAACGTGGACTCCAACGTCAAAGG
[49 nt withheld, positions 2550-2598]
T
[91 nt withheld, positions 2600-2690]
G
[124 nt withheld, positions 2692-2815]
CAGGTGGCACTTTTCGGGGAAATGTGCGCGGAACCCCTATTTGTTTATTTTTCTAAATACATTCAAATAT
GTATCCGCTCATGAGACAATAACCCTGATAAATGCTTCAATAATATTGAAAAAGGAAGAGTATGAGTATT
CAACATTTCCGTGTCGCCCTTATTCCCTTTTTTGCGGCATTTTGCCTTCCTGTTTTTGCTCACCCAGAAA
CGCTGGTGAAAGTAAAAGATGCTGAAGATCAGTTGGGTGCACGAGTGGGTTACATCGAACTGGATCTCAA
CAGCGGTAAGATCCTTGAGAGTTTTCGCCCCGAAGAACGTTTTCCAATGATGAGCACTTTTAAAGTTCTG
CTATGTGGCGCGGTATTATCCCGTATTGACGCCGGGCAAGAGCAACTCGGTCGCCGCATACACTATTCTC
AGAATGACTTGGTTGAGTACTCACCAGTCACAGAAAAGCATCTTACGGATGGCATGACAGTAAGAGAATT
ATGCAGTGCTGCCATAACCATGAGTGATAACACTGCGGCCAACTTACTTCTGACAACGATCGGAGGACCG
AAGGAGCTAACCGCTTTTTTGCACAACATGGGGGATCATGTAACTCGCCTTGATCGTTGGGAACCGGAGC
TGAATGAAGCCATACCAAACGACGAGCGTGACACCACGATGCCTGTAGCAATGGCAACAACGTTGCGCAA
ACTATTAACTGGCGAACTACTTACTCTAGCTTCCCGGCAACAATTAATAGACTGGATGGAGGCGGATAAA
GTTGCAGGACCACTTCTGCGCTCGGCCCTTCCGGCTGGCTGGTTTATTGCTGATAAATCTGGAGCCGGTG
AGCGTGGGTCTCGCGGTATCATTGCAGCACTGGGGCCAGATGGTAAGCCCTCCCGTATCGTAGTTATCTA
CACGACGGGGAGTCAGGCAACTATGGATGAACGAAATAGACAGATCGCTGAGATAGGTGCCTCACTGATT
AAGCATTGGTAACTGTCAGACCAAGTTTACTCATATATACTTTAGATTGATTTAAAACTTCATTTTTAAT
TTAAAAGGATCTAGGTGAAGATCCTTTTTGATAATCTCATGACCAAAATCCCTTAACGTGAGTTTTCGTT
CCACTGAGCGTCAGACCCCGTAGAAAAGATCAAAGGATCTTCTTGAGATCCTTTTTTTCTGCGCGTAATC
TGCTGCTTGCAAACAAAAAAACCACCGCTACCAGCGGTGGTTTGTTTGCCGGATCAAGAGCTACCAACTC
TTTTTCCGAAGGTAACTGGCTTCAGCAGAGCGCAGATACCAAATACTGTTCTTCTAGTGTAGCCGTAGTT
AGGCCACCACTTCAAGAACTCTGTAGCACCGCCTACATACCTCGCTCTGCTAATCCTGTTACCAGTGGCT
GCTGCCAGTGGCGATAAGTCGTGTCTTACCGGGTTGGACTCAAGACGATAGTTACCGGATAAGGCGCAGC
GGTCGGGCTGAACGGGGGGTTCGTGCACACAGCCCAGCTTGGAGCGAACGACCTACACCGAACTGAGATA
CCTACAGCGTGAGCTATGAGAAAGCGCCACGCTTCCCGAAGGGAGAAAGGCGGACAGGTATCCGGTAAGC
GGCAGGGTCGGAACAGGAGAGCGCACGAGGGAGCTTCCAGGGGGAAACGCCTGGTATCTTTATAGTCCTG
TCGGGTTTCGCCACCTCTGACTTGAGCGTCGATTTTTGTGATGCTCGTCAGGGGGGCGGAGCCTATGGAA
AAACGCCAGCAACGCGGCCTTTTTACGGTTCCTGGCCTTTTGCTGGCCTTTTGCTCACATGTTCTTTCCT
GCGTTATCCCCTGATTCTGTGGATAACCGTATTACCGCCTTTGAGTGAGCTGATACCGCTCGCCGCAGCC
GAACGACCGAGCGCAGCGAGTCAGTGAGCGAGGAAGCGGAAGAGCGCCCAATACGCAAACCGCCTCTCCC
CGCGCGTTGGCCGATTCATTAATGCAGCTGGCACGACAGGTTTCCCGACTGGAAAGCGGGCAGTGAGCGC
AACGCAATTAATGTGAGTTAGCTCACTCATTAGGCACCCCAGGCTTTACACTTTATGCTTCCGGCTCGTA
TGTTGTGTGGAATTGTGAGCGGATAACAATTTCACACAGGAAACAGCTATGACCATGATTACGCCAAGCT
CGAAATTAACCCTCACTAAAGGGAACAAAAGCTGGTACCGGGCCCCCCCTCGAGGTCGACCGCAAGCTTG
CATGCCTGCAGGT
